Addgene plasmid #87736: pET151-Vps4(101-437) L151D
Purpose: Bacterial expression of a monomeric variant of the S. cerevisiae Vps4 AAA ATPase cassette
Depositing lab: Chris Hill. Depositing organization: University of Utah. Publication: Structural Basis of Protein Translocation by the Vps4-Vta1 AAA ATPase. Monroe N, Han H, Shen PS, Sundquist WI, Hill CP. Elife. 2017 Apr 5;6. pii: e24487. doi: 10.7554/eLife.24487. PubMed 28379137.
Backbone
  Vector backbone: pET151
  Backbone manufacturer: Invitrogen
  Backbone size w/o insert (bp): 5700
  Total vector size (bp): 6765
  Vector type: Bacterial Expression
Growth in bacteria
  Bacterial resistance: Ampicillin, 100 μg/mL
  Growth temperature: 37°C
  Growth strain: DH5alpha
  Copy number: Low Copy
Gene/Insert
  Gene/Insert name: Vacuolar protein sorting-associated protein 4 (alt name: Vps4)
  Species: S. cerevisiae (budding yeast)
  Insert size (bp): 1014
  Mutation: deleted amino acids 1-100, mutated Leu 151 to Asp
  GenBank ID: NM_001184270
  Entrez Gene: VPS4 (a.k.a. YPR173C, CSC1, DID6, END13, GRD13, VPL4, VPT10)
  Promoter: T7
  Tag / fusion protein: 6xHis-V5-TEV (N terminal on backbone)
  Cloning method: Ligation Independent Cloning
  Sequencing primers: 5′ TAATACGACTCACTATAGG; 3′ GCTAGTTATTGCTCAGCGG
Terms and licenses: Academic/Nonprofit Terms; Industry Terms: Not Available to Industry
How to cite: pET151-Vps4(101-437) L151D was a gift from Chris Hill (Addgene plasmid # 87736 ; http://n2t.net/addgene:87736 ; RRID:Addgene_87736)
