[The description below was written by a language model from this plasmid's Addgene catalogue record and pLannotate feature annotations shown in this document.]
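Description:
pET151-Vps4(101-437) L151D is a bacterial expression plasmid built on the Invitrogen pET151 backbone and used to produce a truncated, mutated form of the Saccharomyces cerevisiae AAA ATPase Vps4 in E. coli. It is propagated through a pBR322-type ColE1 origin accompanied by the bom region and the rop gene. Rop keeps plasmid copy number down, consistent with the catalogue's low-copy designation. Selection is by ampicillin via the β-lactamase gene. Several annotated tetracycline-resistance fragments and a tet promoter fragment are non-functional pBR322 remnants in the backbone, not usable markers.

The expression cassette follows the standard pET layout. A T7 promoter is followed directly by a lac operator and the T7 gene 10 ribosome binding site, and the plasmid-borne lacI gene supplies the repressor, so transcription depends on T7 RNA polymerase and is inducible with IPTG. A T7 terminator closes the unit. The open reading frame begins with the backbone-encoded N-terminal 6xHis-V5-TEV leader. The feature table annotates the V5 epitope and the TEV protease site but does not call the His tag separately. This leader allows affinity purification, immunodetection and proteolytic removal of the tags. The roughly 1 kb insert, introduced by ligation-independent cloning, encodes Vps4 residues 101-437. It lacks the first 100 amino acids and retains the ATPase cassette, with Leu151 changed to Asp. According to the record, this yields a monomeric variant of the enzyme. Vps4 normally disassembles ESCRT-III complexes during multivesicular body sorting. The construct is associated with structural work on protein translocation by the Vps4-Vta1 complex and serves to produce the recombinant protein.
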