Features (pLannotate 1.2.2; 21 found; start..end, strand, type, name):
    209..227     +  promoter       T7 promoter: promoter for bacteriophage T7 RNA polymerase
    228..252     +  protein_bind   lac operator: The lac repressor binds to the lac operator to inhibit transcription in E. coli. This inhibition can be relieved by adding lactose or isopropyl-β-D-thiogalactopyranoside (IPTG). lac repressor encoded by lacI
    267..289     +  RBS            RBS: efficient ribosome binding site from bacteriophage T7 gene 10 (Olins and Rangwala, 1989)
    318..359     +  CDS            V5 tag: epitope tag from simian virus 5
    360..379     +  CDS            TEV site (fragment): tobacco etch virus (TEV) protease recognition and cleavage site
    381..1391    +  CDS            VPS4 (fragment): VPS4_YEAST - Also known as CSC1, DID6, END13, GRD13, VPL4, VPT10. Experimental evidence at protein level: Swiss-Prot protein existence level 1. Involved in the transport of biosynthetic membrane proteins from the prevacuolar/endosomal compartment to the vacuole. Required for multivesicular body (MVB) protein sorting. Catalyzes the ATP-dependent dissociation of class E VPS proteins from endosomal membranes, such as the disassembly of the ESCRT-III complex. From Saccharomyces cerevisiae (strain ATCC 204508 / S288c) (Baker's yeast).
   1420..1469    +  CDS            SET1 (fragment): solubility-enhancement tag derived from T7 phage gene 10B
   1477..1524    +  terminator     T7 terminator: transcription terminator for bacteriophage T7 RNA polymerase
   1547..1651    -  CDS            TcR (fragment): tetracycline efflux protein; tet; confers resistance to tetracycline
   1708..1731    -  promoter       tet promoter (fragment): E. coli promoter for tetracycline efflux protein gene
   1848..1952    +  promoter       AmpR promoter: bla
   1953..2813    +  CDS            AmpR: β-lactamase; bla; confers resistance to ampicillin, carbenicillin, and related antibiotics
   2984..3572    +  rep_origin     ori: high-copy-number ColE1/pMB1/pBR322/pUC origin of replication
   3758..3897    -  misc_feature   bom: basis of mobility region from pBR322
   3999..4190    -  CDS            rop: Rop protein, which maintains plasmids at low copy number; rop
   4207..4587    +  CDS            YPB1_ECOLX: Protein predicted: Swiss-Prot protein existence level 4. From Escherichia coli.
   4829..5453    -  CDS            TcR (fragment): tetracycline efflux protein; tet; confers resistance to tetracycline
   5468..5489    -  protein_bind   CAP binding site: CAP binding activates transcription in the presence of cAMP. E. coli catabolite activator protein
   5502..6584    -  CDS            lacI: lac repressor; lacI; The lac repressor binds to the lac operator to inhibit transcription in E. coli. This inhibition can be relieved by adding lactose or isopropyl-β-D-thiogalactopyranoside (IPTG).
   6585..6662    -  promoter       lacI promoter: lacI
   6670..187     -  CDS            TcR (fragment) (across the origin): tetracycline efflux protein; tet; confers resistance to tetracycline
>Addgene plasmid #87736 | pET151-Vps4(101-437) L151D | addgene full sequence | sequence record 175371 | Addgene NGS Result
CAAGGAGATGGCGCCCAACAGTCCCCCGGCCACGGGGCCTGCCACCATACCCACGCCGAAACAAGCGCTC
ATGAGCCCGAAGTGGCGAGCCCGATCTTCCCCATCGGTGATGTCGGCGATATAGGCGCCAGCAACCGCAC
CTGTGGCGCCGGTGATGCCGGCCACGATGCGTCCGGCGTAGAGGATCGAGATCTCGATCCCGCGAAATTA
ATACGACTCACTATAGGGGAATTGTGAGCGGATAACAATTCCCCTCTAGAAATAATTTTGTTTAACTTTA
AGAAGGAGATATACATATGCATCATCACCATCACCATGGTAAGCCTATCCCTAACCCTCTCCTCGGTCTC
GATTCTACGGAAAACCTGTATTTTCAGGGACAGGAAGAGGGTGAGGATAATGGTGGAGAAGACAACAAAA
AGCTAAGAGGTGCCTTATCGAGTGCTATTTTGTCTGAGAAGCCCAATGTTAAGTGGGAAGACGTGGCTGG
ACTGGAAGGAGCCAAAGAGGCCCTTAAAGAAGCCGTTATTGATCCTGTCAAGTTCCCACATTTGTTCAAA
GGTAACCGTAAGCCCACTTCGGGAATCTTATTGTACGGACCACCAGGTACAGGTAAATCATATTTGGCAA
AAGCAGTGGCCACCGAGGCCAATTCTACCTTTTTCAGTGTTAGTTCCAGTGATTTGGTTTCTAAGTGGAT
GGGTGAATCTGAAAAACTTGTCAAACAGTTATTTGCGATGGCAAGAGAAAATAAACCTTCTATTATTTTT
ATAGATGAAGTGGATGCGCTAACAGGTACCAGAGGAGAAGGAGAGAGCGAAGCAAGTAGAAGAATTAAAA
CAGAATTATTGGTACAAATGAATGGTGTTGGGAATGACTCCCAAGGTGTTTTGGTCCTTGGCGCAACAAA
TATCCCATGGCAACTGGACAGTGCCATCAGGAGAAGATTTGAAAGAAGAATATATATACCATTACCAGAT
TTGGCGGCAAGAACCACCATGTTCGAGATTAACGTCGGCGACACTCCATGCGTATTGACCAAGGAAGATT
ATAGAACTTTAGGTGCAATGACTGAAGGTTATTCCGGGAGTGATATTGCTGTAGTGGTGAAAGATGCGCT
AATGCAACCGATAAGAAAAATTCAAAGCGCGACACATTTCAAAGATGTCTCTACGGAGGACGACGAAACA
AGAAAACTAACACCATGCTCTCCAGGTGATGATGGCGCCATCGAGATGAGTTGGACGGATATTGAAGCTG
ATGAATTAAAAGAACCAGATCTCACCATAAAGGATTTCTTAAAGGCTATCAAATCGACGAGACCTACCGT
GAATGAGGATGACTTGCTGAAGCAAGAACAGTTCACTAGAGATTTTGGTCAAGAAGGTAACTAGCATATG
AAGGGCGAGCTCAGATCCGGCTGCTAACAAAGCCCGAAAGGAAGCTGAGTTGGCTGCTGCCACCGCTGAG
CAATAACTAGCATAACCCCTTGGGGCCTCTAAACGGGTCTTGAGGGGTTTTTTGCTGAAAGGAGGAACTA
TATCCGGATATCCCGCAAGAGGCCCGGCAGTACCGGCATAACCAAGCCTATGCCTACAGCATCCAGGGTG
ACGGTGCCGAGGATGACGATGAGCGCATTGTTAGATTTCATACACGGTGCCTGACTGCGTTAGCAATTTA
ACTGTGATAAACTACCGCATTAAAGCTAGCTTATCGATGATAAGCTGTCAAACATGAGAATTAATTCTTG
AAGACGAAAGGGCCTCGTGATACGCCTATTTTTATAGGTTAATGTCATGATAATAATGGTTTCTTAGACG
TCAGGTGGCACTTTTCGGGGAAATGTGCGCGGAACCCCTATTTGTTTATTTTTCTAAATACATTCAAATA
TGTATCCGCTCATGAGACAATAACCCTGATAAATGCTTCAATAATATTGAAAAAGGAAGAGTATGAGTAT
TCAACATTTCCGTGTCGCCCTTATTCCCTTTTTTGCGGCATTTTGCCTTCCTGTTTTTGCTCACCCAGAA
ACGCTGGTGAAAGTAAAAGATGCTGAAGATCAGTTGGGTGCACGAGTGGGTTACATCGAACTGGATCTCA
ACAGCGGTAAGATCCTTGAGAGTTTTCGCCCCGAAGAACGTTTTCCAATGATGAGCACTTTTAAAGTTCT
GCTATGTGGCGCGGTATTATCCCGTGTTGACGCCGGGCAAGAGCAACTCGGTCGCCGCATACACTATTCT
CAGAATGACTTGGTTGAGTACTCACCAGTCACAGAAAAGCATCTTACGGATGGCATGACAGTAAGAGAAT
TATGCAGTGCTGCCATAACCATGAGTGATAACACTGCGGCCAACTTACTTCTGACAACGATCGGAGGACC
GAAGGAGCTAACCGCTTTTTTGCACAACATGGGGGATCATGTAACTCGCCTTGATCGTTGGGAACCGGAG
CTGAATGAAGCCATACCAAACGACGAGCGTGACACCACGATGCCTGCAGCAATGGCAACAACGTTGCGCA
AACTATTAACTGGCGAACTACTTACTCTAGCTTCCCGGCAACAATTAATAGACTGGATGGAGGCGGATAA
AGTTGCAGGACCACTTCTGCGCTCGGCCCTTCCGGCTGGCTGGTTTATTGCTGATAAATCTGGAGCCGGT
GAGCGTGGGTCTCGCGGTATCATTGCAGCACTGGGGCCAGATGGTAAGCCCTCCCGTATCGTAGTTATCT
ACACGACGGGGAGTCAGGCAACTATGGATGAACGAAATAGACAGATCGCTGAGATAGGTGCCTCACTGAT
TAAGCATTGGTAACTGTCAGACCAAGTTTACTCATATATACTTTAGATTGATTTAAAACTTCATTTTTAA
TTTAAAAGGATCTAGGTGAAGATCCTTTTTGATAATCTCATGACCAAAATCCCTTAACGTGAGTTTTCGT
TCCACTGAGCGTCAGACCCCGTAGAAAAGATCAAAGGATCTTCTTGAGATCCTTTTTTTCTGCGCGTAAT
CTGCTGCTTGCAAACAAAAAAACCACCGCTACCAGCGGTGGTTTGTTTGCCGGATCAAGAGCTACCAACT
CTTTTTCCGAAGGTAACTGGCTTCAGCAGAGCGCAGATACCAAATACTGTCCTTCTAGTGTAGCCGTAGT
TAGGCCACCACTTCAAGAACTCTGTAGCACCGCCTACATACCTCGCTCTGCTAATCCTGTTACCAGTGGC
TGCTGCCAGTGGCGATAAGTCGTGTCTTACCGGGTTGGACTCAAGACGATAGTTACCGGATAAGGCGCAG
CGGTCGGGCTGAACGGGGGGTTCGTGCACACAGCCCAGCTTGGAGCGAACGACCTACACCGAACTGAGAT
ACCTACAGCGTGAGCTATGAGAAAGCGCCACGCTTCCCGAAGGGAGAAAGGCGGACAGGTATCCGGTAAG
CGGCAGGGTCGGAACAGGAGAGCGCACGAGGGAGCTTCCAGGGGGAAACGCCTGGTATCTTTATAGTCCT
GTCGGGTTTCGCCACCTCTGACTTGAGCGTCGATTTTTGTGATGCTCGTCAGGGGGGCGGAGCCTATGGA
AAAACGCCAGCAACGCGGCCTTTTTACGGTTCCTGGCCTTTTGCTGGCCTTTTGCTCACATGTTCTTTCC
TGCGTTATCCCCTGATTCTGTGGATAACCGTATTACCGCCTTTGAGTGAGCTGATACCGCTCGCCGCAGC
CGAACGACCGAGCGCAGCGAGTCAGTGAGCGAGGAAGCGGAAGAGCGCCTGATGCGGTATTTTCTCCTTA
CGCATCTGTGCGGTATTTCACACCGCAATGGTGCACTCTCAGTACAATCTGCTCTGATGCCGCATAGTTA
AGCCAGTATACACTCCGCTATCGCTACGTGACTGGGTCATGGCTGCGCCCCGACACCCGCCAACACCCGC
TGACGCGCCCTGACGGGCTTGTCTGCTCCCGGCATCCGCTTACAGACAAGCTGTGACCGTCTCCGGGAGC
TGCATGTGTCAGAGGTTTTCACCGTCATCACCGAAACGCGCGAGGCAGCTGCGGTAAAGCTCATCAGCGT
GGTCGTGAAGCGATTCACAGATGTCTGCCTGTTCATCCGCGTCCAGCTCGTTGAGTTTCTCCAGAAGCGT
TAATGTCTGGCTTCTGATAAAGCGGGCCATGTTAAGGGCGGTTTTTTCCTGTTTGGTCACTGATGCCTCC
GTGTAAGGGGGATTTCTGTTCATGGGGGTAATGATACCGATGAAACGAGAGAGGATGCTCACGATACGGG
TTACTGATGATGAACATGCCCGGTTACTGGAACGTTGTGAGGGTAAACAACTGGCGGTATGGATGCGGCG
GGACCAGAGAAAAATCACTCAGGGTCAATGCCAGCGCTTCGTTAATACAGATGTAGGTGTTCCACAGGGT
AGCCAGCAGCATCCTGCGATGCAGATCCGGAACATAATGGTGCAGGGCGCTGACTTCCGCGTTTCCAGAC
TTTACGAAACACGGAAACCGAAGACCATTCATGTTGTTGCTCAGGTCGCAGACGTTTTGCAGCAGCAGTC
GCTTCACGTTCGCTCGCGTATCGGTGATTCATTCTGCTAACCAGTAAGGCAACCCCGCCAGCCTAGCCGG
GTCCTCAACGACAGGAGCACGATCATGCGCACCCGTGGCCAGGACCCAACGCTGCCCGAGATGCGCCGCG
TGCGGCTGCTGGAGATGGCGGACGCGATGGATATGTTCTGCCAAGGGTTGGTTTGCGCATTCACAGTTCT
CCGCAAGAATTGATTGGCTCCAATTCTTGGAGTGGTGAATCCGTTAGCGAGGTGCCGCCGGCTTCCATTC
AGGTCGAGGTGGCCCGGCTCCATGCACCGCGACGCAACGCGGGGAGGCAGACAAGGTATAGGGCGGCGCC
TACAATCCATGCCAACCCGTTCCATGTGCTCGCCGAGGCGGCATAAATCGCCGTGACGATCAGCGGTCCA
ATGATCGAAGTTAGGCTGGTAAGAGCCGCGAGCGATCCTTGAAGCTGTCCCTGATGGTCGTCATCTACCT
GCCTGGACAGCATGGCCTGCAACGCGGGCATCCCGATGCCGCCGGAAGCGAGAAGAATCATAATGGGGAA
GGCCATCCAGCCTCGCGTCGCGAACGCCAGCAAGACGTAGCCCAGCGCGTCGGCCGCCATGCCGGCGATA
ATGGCCTGCTTCTCGCCGAAACGTTTGGTGGCGGGACCAGTGACGAAGGCTTGAGCGAGGGCGTGCAAGA
TTCCGAATACCGCAAGCGACAGGCCGATCATCGTCGCGCTCCAGCGAAAGCGGTCCTCGCCGAAAATGAC
CCAGAGCGCTGCCGGCACCTGTCCTACGAGTTGCATGATAAAGAAGACAGTCATAAGTGCGGCGACGATA
GTCATGCCCCGCGCCCACCGGAAGGAGCTGACTGGGTTGAAGGCTCTCAAGGGCATCGGTCGAGATCCCG
GTGCCTAATGAGTGAGCTAACTTACATTAATTGCGTTGCGCTCACTGCCCGCTTTCCAGTCGGGAAACCT
GTCGTGCCAGCTGCATTAATGAATCGGCCAACGCGCGGGGAGAGGCGGTTTGCGTATTGGGCGCCAGGGT
GGTTTTTCTTTTCACCAGTGAGACGGGCAACAGCTGATTGCCCTTCACCGCCTGGCCCTGAGAGAGTTGC
AGCAAGCGGTCCACGCTGGTTTGCCCCAGCAGGCGAAAATCCTGTTTGATGGTGGTTAACGGCGGGATAT
AACATGAGCTGTCTTCGGTATCGTCGTATCCCACTACCGAGATATCCGCACCAACGCGCAGCCCGGACTC
GGTAATGGCGCGCATTGCGCCCAGCGCCATCTGATCGTTGGCAACCAGCATCGCAGTGGGAACGATGCCC
TCATTCAGCATTTGCATGGTTTGTTGAAAACCGGACATGGCACTCCAGTCGCCTTCCCGTTCCGCTATCG
GCTGAATTTGATTGCGAGTGAGATATTTATGCCAGCCAGCCAGACGCAGACGCGCCGAGACAGAACTTAA
TGGGCCCGCTAACAGCGCGATTTGCTGGTGACCCAATGCGACCAGATGCTCCACGCCCAGTCGCGTACCG
TCTTCATGGGAGAAAATAATACTGTTGATGGGTGTCTGGTCAGAGACATCAAGAAATAACGCCGGAACAT
TAGTGCAGGCAGCTTCCACAGCAATGGCATCCTGGTCATCCAGCGGATAGTTAATGATCAGCCCACTGAC
GCGTTGCGCGAGAAGATTGTGCACCGCCGCTTTACAGGCTTCGACGCCGCTTCGTTCTACCATCGACACC
ACCACGCTGGCACCCAGTTGATCGGCGCGAGATTTAATCGCCGCGACAATTTGCGACGGCGCGTGCAGGG
CCAGACTGGAGGTGGCAACGCCAATCAGCAACGACTGTTTGCCCGCCAGTTGTTGTGCCACGCGGTTGGG
AATGTAATTCAGCTCCGCCATCGCCGCTTCCACTTTTTCCCGCGTTTTCGCAGAAACGTGGCTGGCCTGG
TTCACCACGCGGGAAACGGTCTGATAAGAGACACCGGCATACTCTGCGACATCGTATAACGTTACTGGTT
TCACATTCACCACCCTGAATTGACTCTCTTCCGGGCGCTATCATGCCATACCGCGAAAGGTTTTGCGCCA
TTCGATGGTGTCCGGGATCTCGACGCTCTCCCTTATGCGACTCCTGCATTAGGAAGCAGCCCAGTAGTAG
GTTGAGGCCGTTGAGCACCGCCGCCGCAAGGAATGGTGCATG
